>Addgene plasmid #192215 | pCon-IIAl_Con-IIAr | addgene full sequence | sequence record 381842 | Addgene NGS Result
TCGCGCGTTTCGGTGATGACGGTGAAAACCTCTGACACATGCAGCTCCCGGAGACGGTCACAGCTTGTCT
GTAAGCGGATGCCGGGAGCAGACAAGCCCGTCAGGGCGCGTCAGCGGGTGTTGGCGGGTGTCGGGGCTGG
CTTAACTATGCGGCATCAGAGCAGATTGTACTGAGAGTGCACCATATGCGGTGTGAAATACCGCACAGAT
GCGTAAGGAGAAAATACCGCATCAGGCGCCATTCGCCATTCAGGCTGCGCAACTGTTGGGAAGGGCGATC
GGTGCGGGCCTCTTCGCTATTACGCCAGCTGGCGAAAGGGGGATGTGCTGCAAGGCGATTAAGTTGGGTA
ACGCCAGGGTTTTCCCAGTCACGACGTTGTAAAACGACGGCCAGTGAATTCGAGCTCGGTACCTCGCGAA
TGCATCTAGATCCATGGATCTCTTTAAATAATGTGGATGTCCTGTTTTTAGAACAAAGGGTGGTCCAGAA
CAGATTCCAATATATTTTGGACGAAAACTTTTATTTGAGTTATGAAAAAGCTTAAATTGTTACTGATTAG
TGGTTCATTCTAAACTGAAATCTAGCTATGGATAAGTGATGCGAGTACGGAACTTTGGAAAAAAATAATT
CTCCGAGGTTTTAGAGTCATATTATTTAGAATGGTACCAAAACATCAGCCGGACGTTGTAGTAGTCGAGC
GCGGTGTTTTAGAGTCATATTATTTAGAATGGTACCAAAACGCCGGGTGGTGACTTCTGGACGGCGTTCG
TCAAGGATCCATCGGATCCCGGGCCCGTCGACTGCAGAGGCCTGCATGCAAGCTTGGCGTAATCATGGTC
ATAGCTGTTTCCTGTGTGAAATTGTTATCCGCTCACAATTCCACACAACATACGAGCCGGAAGCATAAAG
TGTAAAGCCTGGGGTGCCTAATGAGTGAGCTAACTCACATTAATTGCGTTGCGCTCACTGCCCGCTTTCC
AGTCGGGAAACCTGTCGTGCCAGCTGCATTAATGAATCGGCCAACGCGCGGGGAGAGGCGGTTTGCGTAT
TGGGCGCTCTTCCGCTTCCTCGCTCACTGACTCGCTGCGCTCGGTCGTTCGGCTGCGGCGAGCGGTATCA
GCTCACTCAAAGGCGGTAATACGGTTATCCACAGAATCAGGGGATAACGCAGGAAAGAACATGTGAGCAA
AAGGCCAGCAAAAGGCCAGGAACCGTAAAAAGGCCGCGTTGCTGGCGTTTTTCCATAGGCTCCGCCCCCC
TGACGAGCATCACAAAAATCGACGCTCAAGTCAGAGGTGGCGAAACCCGACAGGACTATAAAGATACCAG
GCGTTTCCCCCTGGAAGCTCCCTCGTGCGCTCTCCTGTTCCGACCCTGCCGCTTACCGGATACCTGTCCG
CCTTTCTCCCTTCGGGAAGCGTGGCGCTTTCTCATAGCTCACGCTGTAGGTATCTCAGTTCGGTGTAGGT
CGTTCGCTCCAAGCTGGGCTGTGTGCACGAACCCCCCGTTCAGCCCGACCGCTGCGCCTTATCCGGTAAC
TATCGTCTTGAGTCCAACCCGGTAAGACACGACTTATCGCCACTGGCAGCAGCCACTGGTAACAGGATTA
GCAGAGCGAGGTATGTAGGCGGTGCTACAGAGTTCTTGAAGTGGTGGCCTAACTACGGCTACACTAGAAG
AACAGTATTTGGTATCTGCGCTCTGCTGAAGCCAGTTACCTTCGGAAAAAGAGTTGGTAGCTCTTGATCC
GGCAAACAAACCACCGCTGGTAGCGGTGGTTTTTTTGTTTGCAAGCAGCAGATTACGCGCAGAAAAAAAG
GATCTCAAGAAGATCCTTTGATCTTTTCTACGGGGTCTGACGCTCAGTGGAACGAAAACTCACGTTAAGG
GATTTTGGTCATGAGATTATCAAAAAGGATCTTCACCTAGATCCTTTTAAATTAAAAATGAAGTTTTAAA
TCAATCTAAAGTATATATGAGTAAACTTGGTCTGACAGTTACCAATGCTTAATCAGTGAGGCACCTATCT
CAGCGATCTGTCTATTTCGTTCATCCATAGTTGCCTGACTCCCCGTCGTGTAGATAACTACGATACGGGA
GGGCTTACCATCTGGCCCCAGTGCTGCAATGATACCGCGAGACCCACGCTCACCGGCTCCAGATTTATCA
GCAATAAACCAGCCAGCCGGAAGGGCCGAGCGCAGAAGTGGTCCTGCAACTTTATCCGCCTCCATCCAGT
CTATTAATTGTTGCCGGGAAGCTAGAGTAAGTAGTTCGCCAGTTAATAGTTTGCGCAACGTTGTTGCCAT
TGCTACAGGCATCGTGGTGTCACGCTCGTCGTTTGGTATGGCTTCATTCAGCTCCGGTTCCCAACGATCA
AGGCGAGTTACATGATCCCCCATGTTGTGCAAAAAAGCGGTTAGCTCCTTCGGTCCTCCGATCGTTGTCA
GAAGTAAGTTGGCCGCAGTGTTATCACTCATGGTTATGGCAGCACTGCATAATTCTCTTACTGTCATGCC
ATCCGTAAGATGCTTTTCTGTGACTGGTGAGTACTCAACCAAGTCATTCTGAGAATAGTGTATGCGGCGA
CCGAGTTGCTCTTGCCCGGCGTCAATACGGGATAATACCGCGCCACATAGCAGAACTTTAAAAGTGCTCA
TCATTGGAAAACGTTCTTCGGGGCGAAAACTCTCAAGGATCTTACCGCTGTTGAGATCCAGTTCGATGTA
ACCCACTCGTGCACCCAACTGATCTTCAGCATCTTTTACTTTCACCAGCGTTTCTGGGTGAGCAAAAACA
GGAAGGCAAAATGCCGCAAAAAAGGGAATAAGGGCGACACGGAAATGTTGAATACTCATACTCTTCCTTT
TTCAATATTATTGAAGCATTTATCAGGGTTATTGTCTCATGAGCGGATACATATTTGAATGTATTTAGAA
AAATAAACAAATAGGGGTTCCGCGCACATTTCCCCGAAAAGTGCCACCTGACGTCTAAGAAACCATTATT
ATCATGACATTAACCTATAAAAATAGGCGTATCACGAGGCCCTTTCGTC
Features (pLannotate 1.2.2; 11 found; start..end, strand, type, name):
    137..236     +  misc_feature   bom (fragment): basis of mobility region from pBR322
    242..399     -  CDS            lacZα (fragment): LacZα fragment of β-galactosidase; lacZ fragment
    435..542     +  CDS            csn2 (fragment): CSN2_ENTFL - Experimental evidence at protein level: Swiss-Prot protein existence level 1. CRISPR (clustered regularly interspaced short palindromic repeat), is an adaptive immune system that provides protection against mobile genetic elements (viruses, transposable elements and conjugative plasmids). CRISPR clusters contain sequences complementary to antecedent mobile elements and target invading nucleic acids. CRISPR clusters are transcribed and processed into CRISPR RNA (crRNA) (By similarity). Binds dsDNA, binding is disrupted by EGTA. From Enterococcus faecalis (Streptococcus faecalis).
    862..878     -  protein_bind   lac operator: The lac repressor binds to the lac operator to inhibit transcription in E. coli. This inhibition can be relieved by adding lactose or isopropyl-β-D-thiogalactopyranoside (IPTG). lac repressor encoded by lacI
    886..916     -  promoter       lac promoter: promoter for the E. coli lac operon
    931..952     -  protein_bind   CAP binding site: CAP binding activates transcription in the presence of cAMP. E. coli catabolite activator protein
    965..1057    -  CDS            lacI (fragment): lac repressor; lacI; The lac repressor binds to the lac operator to inhibit transcription in E. coli. This inhibition can be relieved by adding lactose or isopropyl-β-D-thiogalactopyranoside (IPTG).
   1240..1828    -  rep_origin     ori: high-copy-number ColE1/pMB1/pBR322/pUC origin of replication
   1999..2859    -  CDS            AmpR: β-lactamase; bla; confers resistance to ampicillin, carbenicillin, and related antibiotics
   2860..2964    -  promoter       AmpR promoter: bla
   3059..35      +  CDS            rop (fragment) (across the origin): Rop protein, which maintains plasmids at low copy number; rop
