[The description below was written by a language model from this plasmid's Addgene catalogue record and pLannotate feature annotations shown in this document.]
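Description:
pCon-IIAl_Con-IIAr is a small (3,059 bp) high-copy bacterial plasmid built on the pUC57 cloning backbone. It serves as a DNA substrate rather than as a protein expression vector, despite being catalogued as "Bacterial Expression". It replicates in E. coli from the ColE1/pUC-type origin and is selected with ampicillin through the β-lactamase gene (AmpR) and its native promoter. The rest of the annotated backbone is typical pUC residue: the lac promoter, lac operator and CAP binding site, an interrupted lacZα fragment flanking the cloning region, and short nonfunctional remnants of lacI, rop and the pBR322 bom region.

The payload is a 383 bp synthetic insert placed within the lacZα region. According to the record, it consists of a consensus type II-A CRISPR leader followed by a minimal CRISPR locus carrying two consensus II-A repeats. The feature table does not annotate the leader or the repeats themselves. It flags only a short csn2-like fragment with similarity to the Enterococcus faecalis protein. This may reflect sequence retained from upstream of the leader, since csn2 is typically the cas gene nearest the array in II-A systems, but the record does not say so. No full cas gene is annotated and no promoter is described as driving the insert for a functional purpose.

The stated use is in integration assays, where CRISPR adaptation machinery inserts new spacer DNA at the leader-proximal repeat. A consensus leader and repeats provide a generalized II-A target for testing how these sequences direct site-specific integration. The record does not give details of the proteins or the assay format used.
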