Addgene plasmid #192215: pCon-IIAl_Con-IIAr
Purpose: Consensus II-A CRISPR Leader and a CRISPR locus with two consensus II-A repeats, for integration assays.
Depositing lab: Blake Wiedenheft. Depositing organization: Montana State University. Publication: Structure reveals why genome folding is necessary for site-specific integration of foreign DNA into CRISPR arrays. Santiago-Frangos A, Henriques WS, Wiegand T, Gauvin CC, Buyukyoruk M, Graham AB, Wilkinson RA, Triem L, Neselu K, Eng ET, Lander GC, Wiedenheft B. Nat Struct Mol Biol. 2023 Nov;30(11):1675-1685. doi: 10.1038/s41594-023-01097-2. Epub 2023 Sep 14. PubMed 37710013.
Backbone
  Vector backbone: pUC57
  Total vector size (bp): 3059
  Vector type: Bacterial Expression
Growth in bacteria
  Bacterial resistance: Ampicillin, 100 μg/mL
  Growth temperature: 37°C
  Growth strain: DH5alpha
  Copy number: High Copy
Gene/Insert
  Gene/Insert name: Consensus II-A Leader and Consensus II-A Locus DNA
  Species: Synthetic
  Insert size (bp): 383
  Cloning method: Unknown
  Sequencing primers: 5′ CCCAGTCACGACGTTGTAAAACG; 3′ AGCGGATAACAATTTCACACAGG
Terms and licenses: Academic/Nonprofit Terms; Industry Terms: Not Available to Industry
Depositor comments: Please visit https://doi.org/10.1101/2023.05.26.542337 for bioRxiv preprint.
How to cite: pCon-IIAl_Con-IIAr was a gift from Blake Wiedenheft (Addgene plasmid # 192215 ; http://n2t.net/addgene:192215 ; RRID:Addgene_192215)
